Addgene plasmid #153629: pGBW-m4252888
Purpose: Mammalian expression plasmid for SARS-CoV-2 ORF10 protein
Depositing lab: Ginkgo Bioworks & Benjie Chen.
Backbone
  Vector backbone: pTwist_CMV_Hygro_6 with AarI site removed
  Backbone size w/o insert (bp): 6525
  Vector type: Mammalian Expression
  Selectable markers: Hygromycin
Growth in bacteria
  Bacterial resistance: Ampicillin, 100 μg/mL
  Growth temperature: 37°C
  Growth strain: DH5alpha
  Copy number: High Copy
Gene/Insert
  Gene/Insert name: SARS-CoV-2 ORF10 protein
  Species: Severe acute respiratory syndrome coronavirus 2
  Insert size (bp): 110
  Mutation: wt
  Entrez Gene: ORF10 (a.k.a. GU280_gp11)
  Promoter: CMV
  Tag / fusion protein: Cleavable TEV;V5 (C terminal on backbone)
  Cloning method: Unknown
Resource information
  A portion of this plasmid was derived from a plasmid made by: GinkgoBioworks
Depositor comments: NCBI reference sequence: 43740576
How to cite: pGBW-m4252888 was a gift from Ginkgo Bioworks & Benjie Chen (Addgene plasmid # 153629 ; http://n2t.net/addgene:153629 ; RRID:Addgene_153629)
