[The description below was written by a language model from this plasmid's Addgene catalogue record and pLannotate feature annotations shown in this document.]
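Description:
pGBW-m4252888 is a mammalian expression plasmid for the ORF10 protein of SARS-CoV-2, built on a pTwist_CMV_Hygro_6 backbone from which an AarI site was removed. It is propagated in E. coli as a high-copy plasmid through a ColE1/pUC-type origin and is selected with ampicillin via a full-length β-lactamase gene. For selection in mammalian cells it carries a separate cassette in which the human ubiquitin C promoter drives hygromycin B phosphotransferase, followed by a synthetic polyadenylation signal.

The payload is the short wild-type ORF10 coding sequence (about 110 bp), placed under the cytomegalovirus immediate early enhancer and promoter and terminated by an SV40 polyadenylation signal. According to the catalogue entry, the backbone supplies a C-terminal V5 epitope tag separated from the protein by a TEV protease cleavage site, allowing antibody detection or pull-down of this very small protein and optional removal of the tag. The automated feature table does not annotate ORF10, the TEV site or V5 as such. Instead, it marks a coronavirus 3' UTR pseudoknot motif in the region between promoter and poly(A) signal, which probably corresponds to the insert, since ORF10 lies near the 3' end of the viral genome. The expression unit is flanked by β-globin insulator elements and by T7 and rrnG transcription terminators, which help isolate it from read-through transcription elsewhere on the plasmid. A few small annotated fragments (β-lactamase, SV40 large T antigen, CMV promoter) appear to be backbone remnants.

The plasmid is suited to transient or hygromycin-selected stable expression of tagged ORF10 in mammalian cells, although the record states no purpose beyond mammalian expression.
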