Features (pLannotate 1.2.2; 19 found; start..end, strand, type, name):
    165..236     +  misc_feature   5' β-globin insulator: insulator upstream of the human β-globin locus (Farrell et al., 2002)
    241..287     -  terminator     T7 terminator: transcription terminator for bacteriophage T7 RNA polymerase
    305..353     -  polyA_signal   poly(A) signal: synthetic polyadenylation signal
    434..737     +  enhancer       CMV enhancer: human cytomegalovirus immediate early enhancer
    810..827     -  promoter       CMV promoter (fragment): human cytomegalovirus (CMV) immediate early promoter
    890..941     +  promoter       CMVd2 promoter: truncated human cytomegalovirus (CMV) immediate early promoter that yields moderately reduced expression relative to the full-length promoter
   1060..1119    +  ncRNA          Corona pk3: Accession: RF00165 - Coronavirus 3' UTR pseudoknot
   1261..1382    -  polyA_signal   SV40 poly(A) signal: SV40 polyadenylation signal
   1405..1474    -  CDS            large T antigen (fragment): large T antigen from SV40 (simian virus 40)
   1497..1543    +  terminator     T7 terminator: transcription terminator for bacteriophage T7 RNA polymerase
   1573..1709    +  terminator     rrnG terminator: transcription terminator from the E. coli ribosomal RNA rrnG operon (Albrechtsen et al., 1991)
   1754..1825    +  misc_feature   3' β-globin insulator: insulator downstream of the human β-globin locus (Farrell et al., 2002)
   2051..2639    -  rep_origin     ori: high-copy-number ColE1/pMB1/pBR322/pUC origin of replication
   2811..2875    -  CDS            bla(M) (fragment): β-lactamase lacking the signal sequence; bla(M); allows cytosolic expression of β-lactamase
   3139..4348    +  promoter       UbC promoter: human ubiquitin C promoter
   4358..5379    +  CDS            HygR (fragment): hygromycin B phosphotransferase confers resistance to hygromycin
   5407..5455    +  polyA_signal   poly(A) signal: synthetic polyadenylation signal
   5721..6581    +  CDS            AmpR: β-lactamase; bla; confers resistance to ampicillin, carbenicillin, and related antibiotics
   6594..13      +  terminator     rrnG terminator (across the origin): transcription terminator from the E. coli ribosomal RNA rrnG operon (Albrechtsen et al., 1991)
>Addgene plasmid #153629 | pGBW-m4252888 | addgene full sequence | sequence record 300594 | Ginkgo NGS Result
AATTTATCCTTAAGATCCCGAATCGTTTAAACTCGACTCTGGCTCTATCGAATCTCCGTCGTTTCGAGCT
TACGCGAACAGCCGTGGCGCTCATTTGCTCGTCGGGCATCGAATCTCGTCAGCTATCGTCAGCTTACCTT
TTTGGCAGCGATCGCGGCTCCCGACATCTTGGACCATTAGCTCCACAGGTATCTTCTTCCCTCTAGTGGT
CATAACAGCAGCTTCAGCTACCTCTCAATTCAAAAAACCCCTCAAGACCCGTTTAGAGGCCCCAAGGGGT
TATGCTATCAATCGTTGCGTTACACACACAAAAAACCAACACACATCCATCTTCGATGGATAGCGATTTT
ATTATCTAACTGCTGATCGAGTGTAGCCAGATCTAGTAATCAATTACGGGGTCATTAGTTCATAGCCCAT
ATATGGAGTTCCGCGTTACATAACTTACGGTAAATGGCCCGCCTGGCTGACCGCCCAACGACCCCCGCCC
ATTGACGTCAATAATGACGTATGTTCCCATAGTAACGCCAATAGGGACTTTCCATTGACGTCAATGGGTG
GAGTATTTACGGTAAACTGCCCACTTGGCAGTACATCAAGTGTATCATATGCCAAGTACGCCCCCTATTG
ACGTCAATGACGGTAAATGGCCCGCCTGGCATTATGCCCAGTACATGACCTTATGGGACTTTCCTACTTG
GCAGTACATCTACGTATTAGTCATCGCTATTACCATGCTGATGCGGTTTTGGCAGTACATCAATGGGCGT
GGATAGCGGTTTGACTCACGGGGATTTCCAAGTCTCCACCCCATTGACGTCAATGGGAGTTTGTTTTGGC
ACCAAAATCAACGGGACTTTCCAAAATGTCGTAACAACTCCGCCCCATTGACGCAAATGGGCGGTAGGCG
TGTACGGTGGGAGGTCTATATAAGCAGAGCTGGTTTAGTGAACCGTCAGATCAGATCTTTGTCGATCCTA
CCATCCACTCGACACACCCGCCAGCGGCCGCCACCATGGGCTATATAAACGTTTTCGCTTTTCCGTTTAC
GATATATAGTCTACTCTTGTGCAGAATGAATTCTCGTAACTACATAGCACAAGTAGATGTAGTTAACTTT
AATCTCACAGAAAACCTTTACTTTCAGTCGGGGAAACCTATACCCAATCCACTTCTCGGCTTAGATTCTA
CCTAAGGATCCGCAGGCCTCTGCTAGCTTGACTGACTGAGATACAGCGTACCTTCAGCTCACAGACATGA
TAAGATACATTGATGAGTTTGGACAAACCACAACTAGAATGCAGTGAAAAAAATGCTTTATTTGTGAAAT
TTGTGATGCTATTGCTTTATTTGTAACCATTATAAGCTGCAATAAACAAGTTAACAACAACAATTGCATT
CATTTTATGTTTCAGGTTCAGGGGGAGGTGTGGGAGGTTTTTTAAAGCAAGTAAAACCTCTACAAATGTG
GTATTGGCCCATCTCTATCGGTATCGTAGCATAACCCCTTGGGGCCTCTAAACGGGTCTTGAGGGGTTTT
TTGTGCCCCTCGGGCCGGATTGCTATCTACCGGCATTGGCGCAGAAAAAAATGCCTGATGCGACGCTGCG
CGTCTTATACTCCCACATATGCCAGATTCAGCAACGGATACGGCTTCCCCAACTTGCCCACTTCCATACG
TGTCCTCCTTACCAGAAATTTATCCTTAAGGTCGTCAGCTATCCTGCAGGCGATCTCTCGATTTCGATCA
AGACATTCCTTTAATGGTCTTTTCTGGACACCACTAGGGGTCAGAAGTAGTTCATCAAACTTTCTTCCCT
CCCTAATCTCATTGGTTACCTTGGGCTATCGAAACTTAATTAACCAGTCAAGTCAGCTACTTGGCGAGAT
CGACTTGTCTGGGTTTCGACTACGCTCAGAATTGCGTCAGTCAAGTTCGATCTGGTCCTTGCTATTGCAC
CCGTTCTCCGATTACGAGTTTCATTTAAATCATGTGAGCAAAAGGCCAGCAAAAGGCCAGGAACCGTAAA
AAGGCCGCGTTGCTGGCGTTTTTCCATAGGCTCCGCCCCCCTGACGAGCATCACAAAAATCGACGCTCAA
GTCAGAGGTGGCGAAACCCGACAGGACTATAAAGATACCAGGCGTTTCCCCCTGGAAGCTCCCTCGTGCG
CTCTCCTGTTCCGACCCTGCCGCTTACCGGATACCTGTCCGCCTTTCTCCCTTCGGGAAGCGTGGCGCTT
TCTCATAGCTCACGCTGTAGGTATCTCAGTTCGGTGTAGGTCGTTCGCTCCAAGCTGGGCTGTGTGCACG
AACCCCCCGTTCAGCCCGACCGCTGCGCCTTATCCGGTAACTATCGTCTTGAGTCCAACCCGGTAAGACA
CGACTTATCGCCACTGGCAGCAGCCACTGGTAACAGGATTAGCAGAGCGAGGTATGTAGGCGGTGCTACA
GAGTTCTTGAAGTGGTGGCCTAACTACGGCTACACTAGAAGAACAGTATTTGGTATCTGCGCTCTGCTGA
AGCCAGTTACCTTCGGAAAAAGAGTTGGTAGCTCTTGATCCGGCAAACAAACCACCGCTGGTAGCGGTGG
TTTTTTTGTTTGCAAGCAGCAGATTACGCGCAGAAAAAAAGGATCTCAAGAAGATCCTTTGATCTTTTCT
ACGGGGTCTGACGCTCAGTGGAACGAAAACTCACGTTAAGGGATTTTGGTCATGAGATTATCAAAAAGGA
TCTTCACCTAGATCCTTTTAAATTAAAAATGAAGTTTTAAATCAATCTAAAGTATATATGAGTAAACTTG
GTCTGACAGTTACCAATGCTTAATCAGTGAGGCACCTATCTCAGCGATCTGTCTATTTCGTTCATCCATA
GTTGCATTTAAATTTCCGAACTCTCCAAGGCCCTCGTCGGAAAATCTTCAAACCTTTCGTCCGATCCATC
TTGCAGGCTACCTCTCGAACGAACTATCGCAAGTCTCTTGGCCGGCCTTGCGCCTTGGCTATTGCTTGGC
AGCGCCTATCGCCAGGTATTACTCCAATCCCGAATATCCGAGATCGGGATCACCCGAGAGAAGTTCAACC
TACATCCTCAATCCCGATCTATCCGAGATCCGAGGAATATCGAAATCGGGGCGCGCCTGGCCTCCGCGCC
GGGTTTTGGCGCCTCCCGCGGGCGCCCCCCTCGTCACGGCGAGCGCTGCCACGTCAGACGAAGGGCGCAG
GAGCGTCCTGATCCTTCCGCCCGGACGCTCAGGACAGCGGCCCGCTGCTCATAAGACTCGGCCTTAGAAC
CCCAGTATCAGCAGAAGGACATTTTAGGACGGGACTTGGGTGACTCTAGGGCACTGGTTTTCTTTCCAGA
GAGCGGAACAGGCGAGGAAAAGTAGTCCCTTCTCGGCGATTCTGCGGAGGGATCTCCGTGGGGCGGTGAA
CGCCGATGATTATATAAGGACGCGCCGGGTGTGGCACAGCTAGTTCCGTCGCAGCCGGGATTTGGGTCGC
GGTTCTTGTTTGTGGATCGCTGTGATCGTCACTTGGTGAGTAGCGGGCTGCTGGGCTGGCCGGGGCTTTC
GTGGCCGCCGGGCCGCTCGGTGGGACGGAAGCGTGTGGAGAGACCGCCAAGGGCTGTAGTCTGGGTCCGC
GAGCAAGGTTGCCCTGAACTGGGGGTTGGGGGGAGCGCAGCAAAATGGCGGCTGTTCCCGAGTCTTGAAT
GGAAGACGCTTGTGAGGCGGGCTGTGAGGTCGTTGAAACAAGGTGGGGGGCATGGTGGGCGGCAAGAACC
CAAGGTCTTGAGCCCTTCGCTAATGCGGGAAAGCTCTTATTCGGGTGAGATGGGCTGGGCACCATCTGGG
GACCCTGACGTGAAGTTTGTCACTGACTGGAGAACTCGGTTTGTCGTCTGTTGCGGGGGCGGCAGTTATG
GCGGTGCCGTTGGGCAGTGCACCCGTACCTTTGGGAGCGCGCGCCCTCGTCGTGTCGTGACGTCACCCGT
TCTGTTGGCTTATAATGCAGGGTGGGGCCACCAGCCGGTAGGTGTGCGGTAGGCTTTTCTCCGTCGCAGG
ACGCAGGGTTCGGGCCTAGGGTAGGCTCTCCTGAATCGACAGGCGCCGGACCTCTGGTGAGGGGAGGGAT
AAGTGAGGCGTCAGTTTCTTTGGTCGGTTTTATGTACCTATCTTCTTAAGTAGCTGAAGCTCCGGTTTTG
AACTATGCGCTCGGGGTTGGCGAGTGTGTTTTGTGAAGTTTTTTAGGCACCTTTTGAAATGTAATCATTT
GGGTCAATATGTAATTTTCAGTGTTAGACTTGTAAATTGTCCGCTAAATTCTGGCCGTTTTTGGCTTTTT
TGTTAGACAACATGGGTAAAAAGCCTGAACTCACCGCGACGTCTGTCGAGAAGTTTCTGATCGAAAAGTT
CGACAGCGTCTCCGACCTGATGCAGCTCTCGGAGGGCGAAGAATCTCGTGCTTTCAGCTTCGATGTAGGA
GGGCGTGGATATGTCCTGCGGGTAAATAGCTGCGCCGATGGTTTCTACAAAGATCGTTATGTTTATCGGC
ACTTTGCATCCGCCGCGCTCCCGATTCCGGAAGTGCTTGACATTGGGGAGTTCAGCGAGAGCCTGACCTA
TTGCATCTCCCGCCGTGCACAGGGTGTCACGTTGCAAGACCTGCCTGAAACCGAACTGCCCGCTGTTCTG
CAGCCGGTCGCGGAGGCAATGGATGCCATCGCTGCCGCCGATCTTAGCCAGACGAGCGGGTTCGGCCCAT
TCGGACCGCAAGGAATCGGTCAATACACTACATGGCGTGATTTCATATGCGCGATTGCTGATCCCCATGT
GTATCACTGGCAAACTGTGATGGACGACACCGTCAGTGCGTCCGTCGCGCAGGCTCTCGATGAGCTGATG
CTTTGGGCCGAGGACTGCCCCGAAGTCCGGCACCTCGTGCACGCGGATTTCGGCTCCAACAATGTCCTGA
CGGACAATGGCCGCATAACAGCGGTCATTGACTGGAGCGAGGCGATGTTCGGGGATTCCCAATACGAGGT
CGCCAACATCTTCTTCTGGAGGCCGTGGTTGGCTTGTATGGAGCAGCAGACGCGCTACTTCGAGCGGAGG
CATCCGGAGCTTGCAGGATCGCCCCGGCTCCGGGCGTATATGCTCCGCATTGGTCTTGACCAACTCTATC
AGAGCTTGGTTGACGGCAATTTCGATGATGCAGCTTGGGCGCAGGGTCGATGCGACGCAATCGTCCGATC
CGGAGCCGGGACTGTCGGGCGTACACAAATCGCCCGCAGAAGCGCCGCCGTCTGGACCGATGGCTGTGTA
GAAGTACTCGCCGATAGTGGAAACCGACGCCCCAGCACTCGTCCGAGGGCAAAGGAATAAGCTAGTATGT
AAGCCTAGTCTTAGATAATAAAATCGCTATCCATCGAAGATGGATGTGTGTTGGTTTTTTGTGTGTGTAA
CGCTAGGCGCGCCTGGTGTACCGAGAACGATCCTCTCAGTGCGAGTCTCGACGATCCATATCGTTGCTTG
GCAGTCAGCCAGTCGGAATCCAGCTTGGGACCCAGGAAGTCCAATCGTCAGATATTGTACTCAAGCCTGG
TCACGGCAGCGTACCGATCTGTTTAAACCTAGATATTGATAGTCTGATCGGTCAACGTATAATCGAGTCC
TAGCTTTTGCAAACATCTATCAAGAGACAGGATCAGCAGGAGGCTTTCGCATGAGTATTCAACATTTCCG
TGTCGCCCTTATTCCCTTTTTTGCGGCATTTTGCCTTCCTGTTTTTGCTCACCCAGAAACGCTGGTGAAA
GTAAAAGATGCTGAAGATCAGTTGGGTGCGCGAGTGGGTTACATCGAACTGGATCTCAACAGCGGTAAGA
TCCTTGAGAGTTTTCGCCCCGAAGAACGCTTTCCAATGATGAGCACTTTTAAAGTTCTGCTATGTGGCGC
GGTATTATCCCGTATTGACGCCGGGCAAGAGCAACTCGGTCGCCGCATACACTATTCTCAGAATGACTTG
GTTGAGTATTCACCAGTCACAGAAAAGCATCTTACGGATGGCATGACAGTAAGAGAATTATGCAGTGCTG
CCATAACCATGAGTGATAACACTGCGGCCAACTTACTTCTGACAACGATTGGAGGACCGAAGGAGCTAAC
CGCTTTTTTGCACAACATGGGGGATCATGTAACTCGCCTTGATCGTTGGGAACCGGAGCTGAATGAAGCC
ATACCAAACGACGAGCGTGACACCACGATGCCTGTAGCAATGGCAACAACCTTGCGTAAACTATTAACTG
GCGAACTACTTACTCTAGCTTCCCGGCAACAGTTGATAGACTGGATGGAGGCGGATAAAGTTGCAGGACC
ACTTCTGCGCTCGGCCCTTCCGGCTGGCTGGTTTATTGCTGATAAATCTGGAGCCGGTGAGCGTGGGTCT
CGCGGTATCATTGCAGCACTGGGGCCAGATGGTAAGCCCTCCCGTATCGTAGTTATCTACACGACGGGGA
GTCAGGCAACTATGGATGAACGAAATAGACAGATCGCTGAGATAGGTGCCTCACTGATTAAGCATTGGTA
ACCGATTCTAGGTGCATTGGCGCAGAAAAAAATGCCTGATGCGACGCTGCGCGTCTTATACTCCCACATA
TGCCAGATTCAGCAACGGATACGGCTTCCCCAACTTGCCCACTTCCATACGTGTCCTCCTTACCAGA
